Addgene plasmid #119809: CP1249-ABEmax
Purpose: A-to-G base editor
Depositing lab: David Liu. Depositing organization: Broad Institute. Publication: Circularly permuted and PAM-modified Cas9 variants broaden the targeting scope of base editors. Huang TP, Zhao KT, Miller SM, Gaudelli NM, Oakes BL, Fellmann C, Savage DF, Liu DR. Nat Biotechnol. 2019 May 20. pii: 10.1038/s41587-019-0134-y. doi: 10.1038/s41587-019-0134-y. PubMed 31110355.
Backbone
  Vector backbone: pCMV with a BR322 origin
  Vector type: Mammalian Expression
Growth in bacteria
  Bacterial resistance: Ampicillin, 100 μg/mL
  Growth temperature: 37°C
  Growth strain: Mach1
  Copy number: Unknown
Gene/Insert
  Gene/Insert name: ecTadA-ecTadA*(7.10)-nSpCas9 (CP1249)
  Cloning method: Unknown
Terms and licenses: Academic/Nonprofit Terms; Industry Terms: Not Available to Industry
How to cite: CP1249-ABEmax was a gift from David Liu (Addgene plasmid # 119809 ; http://n2t.net/addgene:119809 ; RRID:Addgene_119809)
