[The description below was written by a language model from this plasmid's Addgene catalogue record and pLannotate feature annotations shown in this document.]
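Description:
CP1249-ABEmax is an 8,874 bp mammalian expression plasmid encoding an adenine (A-to-G) base editor built on a circularly permuted Cas9 nickase. The backbone is a pCMV vector that replicates in E. coli from a ColE1/pBR322-type origin and is selected with ampicillin through the bla (AmpR) gene and its own promoter. Short remnants of lac regulatory sequence, a lacI fragment, a pBR322 bom fragment and an SV40 promoter fragment are backbone leftovers with no evident role. No mammalian selection marker or reporter is annotated, which fits transient transfection use.

The payload is a single open reading frame driven by the CMV immediate early enhancer and promoter and terminated by the bovine growth hormone polyadenylation signal. A T7 promoter lies just upstream of the coding region and could support in vitro transcription. The fusion begins with two tandem copies of the E. coli tRNA adenosine deaminase TadA, recorded as wild-type ecTadA followed by the evolved ecTadA*(7.10) variant that acts on DNA. These are joined to Streptococcus pyogenes Cas9 carrying the D10A nickase mutation. The feature table reflects the circular permutation. A short C-terminal Cas9 segment comes first, then a gap consistent with a linker joining the original termini, and then the N-terminal portion and the rest of the protein. The name indicates that the new terminus lies at residue 1249. Nuclear localisation signals are not annotated, and the plasmid encodes no guide RNA, so one must be supplied separately.

The two sequence records, depositor and sequencing-derived, show identical features offset only by their start coordinate. The associated work used such permuted and PAM-modified variants to broaden the targeting scope of base editors.
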