Features (pLannotate 1.2.2; 19 found; start..end, strand, type, name):
    132..335     +  promoter       CMV promoter: human cytomegalovirus (CMV) immediate early promoter
    377..395     +  promoter       T7 promoter: promoter for bacteriophage T7 RNA polymerase
    466..942     +  CDS            tadA: TADA_ECOLI - Also known as yfhC. Experimental evidence at protein level: Swiss-Prot protein existence level 1. Catalyzes the deamination of adenosine to inosine at the wobble position 34 of tRNA(Arg2). Essential for cell viability. From Escherichia coli (strain K12).
   1063..1554    +  CDS            tadA: TADA_ECOLI - Also known as yfhC. Experimental evidence at protein level: Swiss-Prot protein existence level 1. Catalyzes the deamination of adenosine to inosine at the wobble position 34 of tRNA(Arg2). Essential for cell viability. From Escherichia coli (strain K12).
   1654..2013    +  CDS            Cas9(C) (fragment): C-terminal portion of Streptococcus pyogenes Cas9 (Zetsche et al., 2015)
   2077..3678    +  CDS            dCas9(N): N-terminal portion of catalytically inactive Streptococcus pyogenes dCas9 carrying the D10A mutation (Zetsche et al., 2015)
   3679..5817    +  CDS            Cas9(C) (fragment): C-terminal portion of Streptococcus pyogenes Cas9 (Zetsche et al., 2015)
   5935..6159    +  polyA_signal   bGH poly(A) signal: bovine growth hormone polyadenylation signal
   6163..6184    +  promoter       SV40 promoter (fragment): SV40 enhancer and early promoter
   6189..6205    +  misc_feature   MCS (fragment): pBluescript multiple cloning site
   6254..6270    -  protein_bind   lac operator: The lac repressor binds to the lac operator to inhibit transcription in E. coli. This inhibition can be relieved by adding lactose or isopropyl-β-D-thiogalactopyranoside (IPTG). lac repressor encoded by lacI
   6278..6308    -  promoter       lac promoter: promoter for the E. coli lac operon
   6323..6344    -  protein_bind   CAP binding site: CAP binding activates transcription in the presence of cAMP. E. coli catabolite activator protein
   6357..6449    -  CDS            lacI (fragment): lac repressor; lacI; The lac repressor binds to the lac operator to inhibit transcription in E. coli. This inhibition can be relieved by adding lactose or isopropyl-β-D-thiogalactopyranoside (IPTG).
   6632..7220    -  rep_origin     ori: high-copy-number ColE1/pMB1/pBR322/pUC origin of replication
   7391..8251    -  CDS            AmpR: β-lactamase; bla; confers resistance to ampicillin, carbenicillin, and related antibiotics
   8252..8356    -  promoter       AmpR promoter: bla
   8427..8471    -  misc_feature   bom (fragment): basis of mobility region from pBR322
   8626..131     +  enhancer       CMV enhancer (across the origin): human cytomegalovirus immediate early enhancer
>Addgene plasmid #119809 | CP1249-ABEmax | depositor full sequence | sequence record 226918 | CP1249-ABEmax sequence 8874 bps
ATATGCCAAGTACGCCCCCTATTGACGTCAATGACGGTAAATGGCCCGCCTGGCATTATGCCCAGTACAT
GACCTTATGGGACTTTCCTACTTGGCAGTACATCTACGTATTAGTCATCGCTATTACCATGGTGATGCGG
TTTTGGCAGTACATCAATGGGCGTGGATAGCGGTTTGACTCACGGGGATTTCCAAGTCTCCACCCCATTG
ACGTCAATGGGAGTTTGTTTTGGCACCAAAATCAACGGGACTTTCCAAAATGTCGTAACAACTCCGCCCC
ATTGACGCAAATGGGCGGTAGGCGTGTACGGTGGGAGGTCTATATAAGCAGAGCTGGTTTAGTGAACCGT
CAGATCCGCTAGAGATCCGCGGCCGCTAATACGACTCACTATAGGGAGAGCCGCCACCATGAAACGGACA
GCCGACGGAAGCGAGTTCGAGTCACCAAAGAAGAAGCGGAAAGTCTCTGAAGTCGAGTTTAGCCACGAGT
ATTGGATGAGGCACGCACTGACCCTGGCAAAGCGAGCATGGGATGAAAGAGAAGTCCCCGTGGGCGCCGT
GCTGGTGCACAACAATAGAGTGATCGGAGAGGGATGGAACAGGCCAATCGGCCGCCACGACCCTACCGCA
CACGCAGAGATCATGGCACTGAGGCAGGGAGGCCTGGTCATGCAGAATTACCGCCTGATCGATGCCACCC
TGTATGTGACACTGGAGCCATGCGTGATGTGCGCAGGAGCAATGATCCACAGCAGGATCGGAAGAGTGGT
GTTCGGAGCACGGGACGCCAAGACCGGCGCAGCAGGCTCCCTGATGGATGTGCTGCACCACCCCGGCATG
AACCACCGGGTGGAGATCACAGAGGGAATCCTGGCAGACGAGTGCGCCGCCCTGCTGAGCGATTTCTTTA
GAATGCGGAGACAGGAGATCAAGGCCCAGAAGAAGGCACAGAGCTCCACCGACTCTGGAGGATCTAGCGG
AGGATCCTCTGGAAGCGAGACACCAGGCACAAGCGAGTCCGCCACACCAGAGAGCTCCGGCGGCTCCTCC
GGAGGATCCTCTGAGGTGGAGTTTTCCCACGAGTACTGGATGAGACATGCCCTGACCCTGGCCAAGAGGG
CACGCGATGAGAGGGAGGTGCCTGTGGGAGCCGTGCTGGTGCTGAACAATAGAGTGATCGGCGAGGGCTG
GAACAGAGCCATCGGCCTGCACGACCCAACAGCCCATGCCGAAATTATGGCCCTGAGACAGGGCGGCCTG
GTCATGCAGAACTACAGACTGATTGACGCCACCCTGTACGTGACATTCGAGCCTTGCGTGATGTGCGCCG
GCGCCATGATCCACTCTAGGATCGGCCGCGTGGTGTTTGGCGTGAGGAACGCAAAAACCGGCGCCGCAGG
CTCCCTGATGGACGTGCTGCACTACCCCGGCATGAATCACCGCGTCGAAATTACCGAGGGAATCCTGGCA
GATGAATGTGCCGCCCTGCTGTGCTATTTCTTTCGGATGCCTAGACAGGTGTTCAATGCTCAGAAGAAGG
CCCAGAGCTCCACCGACTCCGGAGGATCTAGCGGAGGCTCCTCTGGCTCTGAGACACCTGGCACAAGCGA
GAGCGCAACACCTGAAAGCAGCGGGGGCAGCAGCGGGGGGTCACCCGAGGATAATGAGCAGAAACAGCTG
TTTGTGGAACAGCACAAGCACTACCTGGACGAGATCATCGAGCAGATCAGCGAGTTCTCCAAGAGAGTGA
TCCTGGCCGACGCTAATCTGGACAAAGTGCTGTCCGCCTACAACAAGCACCGGGATAAGCCCATCAGAGA
GCAGGCCGAGAATATCATCCACCTGTTTACCCTGACCAATCTGGGAGCCCCTGCCGCCTTCAAGTACTTT
GACACCACCATCGACCGGAAGAGGTACACCAGCACCAAAGAGGTGCTGGACGCCACCCTGATCCACCAGA
GCATCACCGGCCTGTACGAGACACGGATCGACCTGTCTCAGCTGGGAGGCGACGGCGGATCAGGAGGCTC
TGGCGGTTCAGGTGGATCAGGCGGTAGCGGAGGTTCAGGTGGTATGGACAAGAAGTACAGCATCGGCCTG
GCCATCGGCACCAACTCTGTGGGCTGGGCCGTGATCACCGACGAGTACAAGGTGCCCAGCAAGAAATTCA
AGGTGCTGGGCAACACCGACCGGCACAGCATCAAGAAGAACCTGATCGGAGCCCTGCTGTTCGACAGCGG
CGAAACAGCCGAGGCCACCCGGCTGAAGAGAACCGCCAGAAGAAGATACACCAGACGGAAGAACCGGATC
TGCTATCTGCAAGAGATCTTCAGCAACGAGATGGCCAAGGTGGACGACAGCTTCTTCCACAGACTGGAAG
AGTCCTTCCTGGTGGAAGAGGATAAGAAGCACGAGCGGCACCCCATCTTCGGCAACATCGTGGACGAGGT
GGCCTACCACGAGAAGTACCCCACCATCTACCACCTGAGAAAGAAACTGGTGGACAGCACCGACAAGGCC
GACCTGCGGCTGATCTATCTGGCCCTGGCCCACATGATCAAGTTCCGGGGCCACTTCCTGATCGAGGGCG
ACCTGAACCCCGACAACAGCGACGTGGACAAGCTGTTCATCCAGCTGGTGCAGACCTACAACCAGCTGTT
CGAGGAAAACCCCATCAACGCCAGCGGCGTGGACGCCAAGGCCATCCTGTCTGCCAGACTGAGCAAGAGC
AGACGGCTGGAAAATCTGATCGCCCAGCTGCCCGGCGAGAAGAAGAATGGCCTGTTCGGAAACCTGATTG
CCCTGAGCCTGGGCCTGACCCCCAACTTCAAGAGCAACTTCGACCTGGCCGAGGATGCCAAACTGCAGCT
GAGCAAGGACACCTACGACGACGACCTGGACAACCTGCTGGCCCAGATCGGCGACCAGTACGCCGACCTG
TTTCTGGCCGCCAAGAACCTGTCCGACGCCATCCTGCTGAGCGACATCCTGAGAGTGAACACCGAGATCA
CCAAGGCCCCCCTGAGCGCCTCTATGATCAAGAGATACGACGAGCACCACCAGGACCTGACCCTGCTGAA
AGCTCTCGTGCGGCAGCAGCTGCCTGAGAAGTACAAAGAGATTTTCTTCGACCAGAGCAAGAACGGCTAC
GCCGGCTACATTGACGGCGGAGCCAGCCAGGAAGAGTTCTACAAGTTCATCAAGCCCATCCTGGAAAAGA
TGGACGGCACCGAGGAACTGCTCGTGAAGCTGAACAGAGAGGACCTGCTGCGGAAGCAGCGGACCTTCGA
CAACGGCAGCATCCCCCACCAGATCCACCTGGGAGAGCTGCACGCCATTCTGCGGCGGCAGGAAGATTTT
TACCCATTCCTGAAGGACAACCGGGAAAAGATCGAGAAGATCCTGACCTTCCGCATCCCCTACTACGTGG
GCCCTCTGGCCAGGGGAAACAGCAGATTCGCCTGGATGACCAGAAAGAGCGAGGAAACCATCACCCCCTG
GAACTTCGAGGAAGTGGTGGACAAGGGCGCTTCCGCCCAGAGCTTCATCGAGCGGATGACCAACTTCGAT
AAGAACCTGCCCAACGAGAAGGTGCTGCCCAAGCACAGCCTGCTGTACGAGTACTTCACCGTGTATAACG
AGCTGACCAAAGTGAAATACGTGACCGAGGGAATGAGAAAGCCCGCCTTCCTGAGCGGCGAGCAGAAAAA
GGCCATCGTGGACCTGCTGTTCAAGACCAACCGGAAAGTGACCGTGAAGCAGCTGAAAGAGGACTACTTC
AAGAAAATCGAGTGCTTCGACTCCGTGGAAATCTCCGGCGTGGAAGATCGGTTCAACGCCTCCCTGGGCA
CATACCACGATCTGCTGAAAATTATCAAGGACAAGGACTTCCTGGACAATGAGGAAAACGAGGACATTCT
GGAAGATATCGTGCTGACCCTGACACTGTTTGAGGACAGAGAGATGATCGAGGAACGGCTGAAAACCTAT
GCCCACCTGTTCGACGACAAAGTGATGAAGCAGCTGAAGCGGCGGAGATACACCGGCTGGGGCAGGCTGA
GCCGGAAGCTGATCAACGGCATCCGGGACAAGCAGTCCGGCAAGACAATCCTGGATTTCCTGAAGTCCGA
CGGCTTCGCCAACAGAAACTTCATGCAGCTGATCCACGACGACAGCCTGACCTTTAAAGAGGACATCCAG
AAAGCCCAGGTGTCCGGCCAGGGCGATAGCCTGCACGAGCACATTGCCAATCTGGCCGGCAGCCCCGCCA
TTAAGAAGGGCATCCTGCAGACAGTGAAGGTGGTGGACGAGCTCGTGAAAGTGATGGGCCGGCACAAGCC
CGAGAACATCGTGATCGAAATGGCCAGAGAGAACCAGACCACCCAGAAGGGACAGAAGAACAGCCGCGAG
AGAATGAAGCGGATCGAAGAGGGCATCAAAGAGCTGGGCAGCCAGATCCTGAAAGAACACCCCGTGGAAA
ACACCCAGCTGCAGAACGAGAAGCTGTACCTGTACTACCTGCAGAATGGGCGGGATATGTACGTGGACCA
GGAACTGGACATCAACCGGCTGTCCGACTACGATGTGGACCATATCGTGCCTCAGAGCTTTCTGAAGGAC
GACTCCATCGACAACAAGGTGCTGACCAGAAGCGACAAGAACCGGGGCAAGAGCGACAACGTGCCCTCCG
AAGAGGTCGTGAAGAAGATGAAGAACTACTGGCGGCAGCTGCTGAACGCCAAGCTGATTACCCAGAGAAA
GTTCGACAATCTGACCAAGGCCGAGAGAGGCGGCCTGAGCGAACTGGATAAGGCCGGCTTCATCAAGAGA
CAGCTGGTGGAAACCCGGCAGATCACAAAGCACGTGGCACAGATCCTGGACTCCCGGATGAACACTAAGT
ACGACGAGAATGACAAGCTGATCCGGGAAGTGAAAGTGATCACCCTGAAGTCCAAGCTGGTGTCCGATTT
CCGGAAGGATTTCCAGTTTTACAAAGTGCGCGAGATCAACAACTACCACCACGCCCACGACGCCTACCTG
AACGCCGTCGTGGGAACCGCCCTGATCAAAAAGTACCCTAAGCTGGAAAGCGAGTTCGTGTACGGCGACT
ACAAGGTGTACGACGTGCGGAAGATGATCGCCAAGAGCGAGCAGGAAATCGGCAAGGCTACCGCCAAGTA
CTTCTTCTACAGCAACATCATGAACTTTTTCAAGACCGAGATTACCCTGGCCAACGGCGAGATCCGGAAG
CGGCCTCTGATCGAGACAAACGGCGAAACCGGGGAGATCGTGTGGGATAAGGGCCGGGATTTTGCCACCG
TGCGGAAAGTGCTGAGCATGCCCCAAGTGAATATCGTGAAAAAGACCGAGGTGCAGACAGGCGGCTTCAG
CAAAGAGTCTATCCTGCCCAAGAGGAACAGCGATAAGCTGATCGCCAGAAAGAAGGACTGGGACCCTAAG
AAGTACGGCGGCTTCGACAGCCCCACCGTGGCCTATTCTGTGCTGGTGGTGGCCAAAGTGGAAAAGGGCA
AGTCCAAGAAACTGAAGAGTGTGAAAGAGCTGCTGGGGATCACCATCATGGAAAGAAGCAGCTTCGAGAA
GAATCCCATCGACTTTCTGGAAGCCAAGGGCTACAAAGAAGTGAAAAAGGACCTGATCATCAAGCTGCCT
AAGTACTCCCTGTTCGAGCTGGAAAACGGCCGGAAGAGAATGCTGGCCTCTGCCGGCGAACTGCAGAAGG
GAAACGAACTGGCCCTGCCCTCCAAATATGTGAACTTCCTGTACCTGGCCAGCCACTATGAGAAGCTGAA
GGGCTCCTCTGGCGGCTCAAAAAGAACCGCCGACGGCAGCGAATTCGAGCCCAAGAAGAAGAGGAAAGTC
TAACCGGTCATCATCACCATCACCATTGAGTTTAAACCCGCTGATCAGCCTCGACTGTGCCTTCTAGTTG
CCAGCCATCTGTTGTTTGCCCCTCCCCCGTGCCTTCCTTGACCCTGGAAGGTGCCACTCCCACTGTCCTT
TCCTAATAAAATGAGGAAATTGCATCGCATTGTCTGAGTAGGTGTCATTCTATTCTGGGGGGTGGGGTGG
GGCAGGACAGCAAGGGGGAGGATTGGGAAGACAATAGCAGGCATGCTGGGGATGCGGTGGGCTCTATGGC
TTCTGAGGCGGAAAGAACCAGCTGGGGCTCGATACCGTCGACCTCTAGCTAGAGCTTGGCGTAATCATGG
TCATAGCTGTTTCCTGTGTGAAATTGTTATCCGCTCACAATTCCACACAACATACGAGCCGGAAGCATAA
AGTGTAAAGCCTAGGGTGCCTAATGAGTGAGCTAACTCACATTAATTGCGTTGCGCTCACTGCCCGCTTT
CCAGTCGGGAAACCTGTCGTGCCAGCTGCATTAATGAATCGGCCAACGCGCGGGGAGAGGCGGTTTGCGT
ATTGGGCGCTCTTCCGCTTCCTCGCTCACTGACTCGCTGCGCTCGGTCGTTCGGCTGCGGCGAGCGGTAT
CAGCTCACTCAAAGGCGGTAATACGGTTATCCACAGAATCAGGGGATAACGCAGGAAAGAACATGTGAGC
AAAAGGCCAGCAAAAGGCCAGGAACCGTAAAAAGGCCGCGTTGCTGGCGTTTTTCCATAGGCTCCGCCCC
CCTGACGAGCATCACAAAAATCGACGCTCAAGTCAGAGGTGGCGAAACCCGACAGGACTATAAAGATACC
AGGCGTTTCCCCCTGGAAGCTCCCTCGTGCGCTCTCCTGTTCCGACCCTGCCGCTTACCGGATACCTGTC
CGCCTTTCTCCCTTCGGGAAGCGTGGCGCTTTCTCATAGCTCACGCTGTAGGTATCTCAGTTCGGTGTAG
GTCGTTCGCTCCAAGCTGGGCTGTGTGCACGAACCCCCCGTTCAGCCCGACCGCTGCGCCTTATCCGGTA
ACTATCGTCTTGAGTCCAACCCGGTAAGACACGACTTATCGCCACTGGCAGCAGCCACTGGTAACAGGAT
TAGCAGAGCGAGGTATGTAGGCGGTGCTACAGAGTTCTTGAAGTGGTGGCCTAACTACGGCTACACTAGA
AGAACAGTATTTGGTATCTGCGCTCTGCTGAAGCCAGTTACCTTCGGAAAAAGAGTTGGTAGCTCTTGAT
CCGGCAAACAAACCACCGCTGGTAGCGGTGGTTTTTTTGTTTGCAAGCAGCAGATTACGCGCAGAAAAAA
AGGATCTCAAGAAGATCCTTTGATCTTTTCTACGGGGTCTGACGCTCAGTGGAACGAAAACTCACGTTAA
GGGATTTTGGTCATGAGATTATCAAAAAGGATCTTCACCTAGATCCTTTTAAATTAAAAATGAAGTTTTA
AATCAATCTAAAGTATATATGAGTAAACTTGGTCTGACAGTTACCAATGCTTAATCAGTGAGGCACCTAT
CTCAGCGATCTGTCTATTTCGTTCATCCATAGTTGCCTGACTCCCCGTCGTGTAGATAACTACGATACGG
GAGGGCTTACCATCTGGCCCCAGTGCTGCAATGATACCGCGAGACCCACGCTCACCGGCTCCAGATTTAT
CAGCAATAAACCAGCCAGCCGGAAGGGCCGAGCGCAGAAGTGGTCCTGCAACTTTATCCGCCTCCATCCA
GTCTATTAATTGTTGCCGGGAAGCTAGAGTAAGTAGTTCGCCAGTTAATAGTTTGCGCAACGTTGTTGCC
ATTGCTACAGGCATCGTGGTGTCACGCTCGTCGTTTGGTATGGCTTCATTCAGCTCCGGTTCCCAACGAT
CAAGGCGAGTTACATGATCCCCCATGTTGTGCAAAAAAGCGGTTAGCTCCTTCGGTCCTCCGATCGTTGT
CAGAAGTAAGTTGGCCGCAGTGTTATCACTCATGGTTATGGCAGCACTGCATAATTCTCTTACTGTCATG
CCATCCGTAAGATGCTTTTCTGTGACTGGTGAGTACTCAACCAAGTCATTCTGAGAATAGTGTATGCGGC
GACCGAGTTGCTCTTGCCCGGCGTCAATACGGGATAATACCGCGCCACATAGCAGAACTTTAAAAGTGCT
CATCATTGGAAAACGTTCTTCGGGGCGAAAACTCTCAAGGATCTTACCGCTGTTGAGATCCAGTTCGATG
TAACCCACTCGTGCACCCAACTGATCTTCAGCATCTTTTACTTTCACCAGCGTTTCTGGGTGAGCAAAAA
CAGGAAGGCAAAATGCCGCAAAAAAGGGAATAAGGGCGACACGGAAATGTTGAATACTCATACTCTTCCT
TTTTCAATATTATTGAAGCATTTATCAGGGTTATTGTCTCATGAGCGGATACATATTTGAATGTATTTAG
AAAAATAAACAAATAGGGGTTCCGCGCACATTTCCCCGAAAAGTGCCACCTGACGTCGACGGATCGGGAG
ATCGATCTCCCGATCCCCTAGGGTCGACTCTCAGTACAATCTGCTCTGATGCCGCATAGTTAAGCCAGTA
TCTGCTCCCTGCTTGTGTGTTGGAGGTCGCTGAGTAGTGCGCGAGCAAAATTTAAGCTACAACAAGGCAA
GGCTTGACCGACAATTGCATGAAGAATCTGCTTAGGGTTAGGCGTTTTGCGCTGCTTCGCGATGTACGGG
CCAGATATACGCGTTGACATTGATTATTGACTAGTTATTAATAGTAATCAATTACGGGGTCATTAGTTCA
TAGCCCATATATGGAGTTCCGCGTTACATAACTTACGGTAAATGGCCCGCCTGGCTGACCGCCCAACGAC
CCCCGCCCATTGACGTCAATAATGACGTATGTTCCCATAGTAACGCCAATAGGGACTTTCCATTGACGTC
AATGGGTGGAGTATTTACGGTAAACTGCCCACTTGGCAGTACATCAAGTGTATC
