Features (pLannotate 1.2.2; 19 found; start..end, strand, type, name):
     95..474     +  enhancer       CMV enhancer: human cytomegalovirus immediate early enhancer
    475..678     +  promoter       CMV promoter: human cytomegalovirus (CMV) immediate early promoter
    720..738     +  promoter       T7 promoter: promoter for bacteriophage T7 RNA polymerase
    809..1285    +  CDS            tadA: TADA_ECOLI - Also known as yfhC. Experimental evidence at protein level: Swiss-Prot protein existence level 1. Catalyzes the deamination of adenosine to inosine at the wobble position 34 of tRNA(Arg2). Essential for cell viability. From Escherichia coli (strain K12).
   1406..1897    +  CDS            tadA: TADA_ECOLI - Also known as yfhC. Experimental evidence at protein level: Swiss-Prot protein existence level 1. Catalyzes the deamination of adenosine to inosine at the wobble position 34 of tRNA(Arg2). Essential for cell viability. From Escherichia coli (strain K12).
   1997..2356    +  CDS            Cas9(C) (fragment): C-terminal portion of Streptococcus pyogenes Cas9 (Zetsche et al., 2015)
   2420..4021    +  CDS            dCas9(N): N-terminal portion of catalytically inactive Streptococcus pyogenes dCas9 carrying the D10A mutation (Zetsche et al., 2015)
   4022..6160    +  CDS            Cas9(C) (fragment): C-terminal portion of Streptococcus pyogenes Cas9 (Zetsche et al., 2015)
   6278..6502    +  polyA_signal   bGH poly(A) signal: bovine growth hormone polyadenylation signal
   6506..6527    +  promoter       SV40 promoter (fragment): SV40 enhancer and early promoter
   6532..6548    +  misc_feature   MCS (fragment): pBluescript multiple cloning site
   6597..6613    -  protein_bind   lac operator: The lac repressor binds to the lac operator to inhibit transcription in E. coli. This inhibition can be relieved by adding lactose or isopropyl-β-D-thiogalactopyranoside (IPTG). lac repressor encoded by lacI
   6621..6651    -  promoter       lac promoter: promoter for the E. coli lac operon
   6666..6687    -  protein_bind   CAP binding site: CAP binding activates transcription in the presence of cAMP. E. coli catabolite activator protein
   6700..6792    -  CDS            lacI (fragment): lac repressor; lacI; The lac repressor binds to the lac operator to inhibit transcription in E. coli. This inhibition can be relieved by adding lactose or isopropyl-β-D-thiogalactopyranoside (IPTG).
   6975..7563    -  rep_origin     ori: high-copy-number ColE1/pMB1/pBR322/pUC origin of replication
   7734..8594    -  CDS            AmpR: β-lactamase; bla; confers resistance to ampicillin, carbenicillin, and related antibiotics
   8595..8699    -  promoter       AmpR promoter: bla
   8770..8814    -  misc_feature   bom (fragment): basis of mobility region from pBR322
>Addgene plasmid #119809 | CP1249-ABEmax | addgene full sequence | sequence record 241016 | Addgene NGS Result
ACAAGGCAAGGCTTGACCGACAATTGCATGAAGAATCTGCTTAGGGTTAGGCGTTTTGCGCTGCTTCGCG
ATGTACGGGCCAGATATACGCGTTGACATTGATTATTGACTAGTTATTAATAGTAATCAATTACGGGGTC
ATTAGTTCATAGCCCATATATGGAGTTCCGCGTTACATAACTTACGGTAAATGGCCCGCCTGGCTGACCG
CCCAACGACCCCCGCCCATTGACGTCAATAATGACGTATGTTCCCATAGTAACGCCAATAGGGACTTTCC
ATTGACGTCAATGGGTGGAGTATTTACGGTAAACTGCCCACTTGGCAGTACATCAAGTGTATCATATGCC
AAGTACGCCCCCTATTGACGTCAATGACGGTAAATGGCCCGCCTGGCATTATGCCCAGTACATGACCTTA
TGGGACTTTCCTACTTGGCAGTACATCTACGTATTAGTCATCGCTATTACCATGGTGATGCGGTTTTGGC
AGTACATCAATGGGCGTGGATAGCGGTTTGACTCACGGGGATTTCCAAGTCTCCACCCCATTGACGTCAA
TGGGAGTTTGTTTTGGCACCAAAATCAACGGGACTTTCCAAAATGTCGTAACAACTCCGCCCCATTGACG
CAAATGGGCGGTAGGCGTGTACGGTGGGAGGTCTATATAAGCAGAGCTGGTTTAGTGAACCGTCAGATCC
GCTAGAGATCCGCGGCCGCTAATACGACTCACTATAGGGAGAGCCGCCACCATGAAACGGACAGCCGACG
GAAGCGAGTTCGAGTCACCAAAGAAGAAGCGGAAAGTCTCTGAAGTCGAGTTTAGCCACGAGTATTGGAT
GAGGCACGCACTGACCCTGGCAAAGCGAGCATGGGATGAAAGAGAAGTCCCCGTGGGCGCCGTGCTGGTG
CACAACAATAGAGTGATCGGAGAGGGATGGAACAGGCCAATCGGCCGCCACGACCCTACCGCACACGCAG
AGATCATGGCACTGAGGCAGGGAGGCCTGGTCATGCAGAATTACCGCCTGATCGATGCCACCCTGTATGT
GACACTGGAGCCATGCGTGATGTGCGCAGGAGCAATGATCCACAGCAGGATCGGAAGAGTGGTGTTCGGA
GCACGGGACGCCAAGACCGGCGCAGCAGGCTCCCTGATGGATGTGCTGCACCACCCCGGCATGAACCACC
GGGTGGAGATCACAGAGGGAATCCTGGCAGACGAGTGCGCCGCCCTGCTGAGCGATTTCTTTAGAATGCG
GAGACAGGAGATCAAGGCCCAGAAGAAGGCACAGAGCTCCACCGACTCTGGAGGATCTAGCGGAGGATCC
TCTGGAAGCGAGACACCAGGCACAAGCGAGTCCGCCACACCAGAGAGCTCCGGCGGCTCCTCCGGAGGAT
CCTCTGAGGTGGAGTTTTCCCACGAGTACTGGATGAGACATGCCCTGACCCTGGCCAAGAGGGCACGCGA
TGAGAGGGAGGTGCCTGTGGGAGCCGTGCTGGTGCTGAACAATAGAGTGATCGGCGAGGGCTGGAACAGA
GCCATCGGCCTGCACGACCCAACAGCCCATGCCGAAATTATGGCCCTGAGACAGGGCGGCCTGGTCATGC
AGAACTACAGACTGATTGACGCCACCCTGTACGTGACATTCGAGCCTTGCGTGATGTGCGCCGGCGCCAT
GATCCACTCTAGGATCGGCCGCGTGGTGTTTGGCGTGAGGAACGCAAAAACCGGCGCCGCAGGCTCCCTG
ATGGACGTGCTGCACTACCCCGGCATGAATCACCGCGTCGAAATTACCGAGGGAATCCTGGCAGATGAAT
GTGCCGCCCTGCTGTGCTATTTCTTTCGGATGCCTAGACAGGTGTTCAATGCTCAGAAGAAGGCCCAGAG
CTCCACCGACTCCGGAGGATCTAGCGGAGGCTCCTCTGGCTCTGAGACACCTGGCACAAGCGAGAGCGCA
ACACCTGAAAGCAGCGGGGGCAGCAGCGGGGGGTCACCCGAGGATAATGAGCAGAAACAGCTGTTTGTGG
AACAGCACAAGCACTACCTGGACGAGATCATCGAGCAGATCAGCGAGTTCTCCAAGAGAGTGATCCTGGC
CGACGCTAATCTGGACAAAGTGCTGTCCGCCTACAACAAGCACCGGGATAAGCCCATCAGAGAGCAGGCC
GAGAATATCATCCACCTGTTTACCCTGACCAATCTGGGAGCCCCTGCCGCCTTCAAGTACTTTGACACCA
CCATCGACCGGAAGAGGTACACCAGCACCAAAGAGGTGCTGGACGCCACCCTGATCCACCAGAGCATCAC
CGGCCTGTACGAGACACGGATCGACCTGTCTCAGCTGGGAGGCGACGGCGGATCAGGAGGCTCTGGCGGT
TCAGGTGGATCAGGCGGTAGCGGAGGTTCAGGTGGTATGGACAAGAAGTACAGCATCGGCCTGGCCATCG
GCACCAACTCTGTGGGCTGGGCCGTGATCACCGACGAGTACAAGGTGCCCAGCAAGAAATTCAAGGTGCT
GGGCAACACCGACCGGCACAGCATCAAGAAGAACCTGATCGGAGCCCTGCTGTTCGACAGCGGCGAAACA
GCCGAGGCCACCCGGCTGAAGAGAACCGCCAGAAGAAGATACACCAGACGGAAGAACCGGATCTGCTATC
TGCAAGAGATCTTCAGCAACGAGATGGCCAAGGTGGACGACAGCTTCTTCCACAGACTGGAAGAGTCCTT
CCTGGTGGAAGAGGATAAGAAGCACGAGCGGCACCCCATCTTCGGCAACATCGTGGACGAGGTGGCCTAC
CACGAGAAGTACCCCACCATCTACCACCTGAGAAAGAAACTGGTGGACAGCACCGACAAGGCCGACCTGC
GGCTGATCTATCTGGCCCTGGCCCACATGATCAAGTTCCGGGGCCACTTCCTGATCGAGGGCGACCTGAA
CCCCGACAACAGCGACGTGGACAAGCTGTTCATCCAGCTGGTGCAGACCTACAACCAGCTGTTCGAGGAA
AACCCCATCAACGCCAGCGGCGTGGACGCCAAGGCCATCCTGTCTGCCAGACTGAGCAAGAGCAGACGGC
TGGAAAATCTGATCGCCCAGCTGCCCGGCGAGAAGAAGAATGGCCTGTTCGGAAACCTGATTGCCCTGAG
CCTGGGCCTGACCCCCAACTTCAAGAGCAACTTCGACCTGGCCGAGGATGCCAAACTGCAGCTGAGCAAG
GACACCTACGACGACGACCTGGACAACCTGCTGGCCCAGATCGGCGACCAGTACGCCGACCTGTTTCTGG
CCGCCAAGAACCTGTCCGACGCCATCCTGCTGAGCGACATCCTGAGAGTGAACACCGAGATCACCAAGGC
CCCCCTGAGCGCCTCTATGATCAAGAGATACGACGAGCACCACCAGGACCTGACCCTGCTGAAAGCTCTC
GTGCGGCAGCAGCTGCCTGAGAAGTACAAAGAGATTTTCTTCGACCAGAGCAAGAACGGCTACGCCGGCT
ACATTGACGGCGGAGCCAGCCAGGAAGAGTTCTACAAGTTCATCAAGCCCATCCTGGAAAAGATGGACGG
CACCGAGGAACTGCTCGTGAAGCTGAACAGAGAGGACCTGCTGCGGAAGCAGCGGACCTTCGACAACGGC
AGCATCCCCCACCAGATCCACCTGGGAGAGCTGCACGCCATTCTGCGGCGGCAGGAAGATTTTTACCCAT
TCCTGAAGGACAACCGGGAAAAGATCGAGAAGATCCTGACCTTCCGCATCCCCTACTACGTGGGCCCTCT
GGCCAGGGGAAACAGCAGATTCGCCTGGATGACCAGAAAGAGCGAGGAAACCATCACCCCCTGGAACTTC
GAGGAAGTGGTGGACAAGGGCGCTTCCGCCCAGAGCTTCATCGAGCGGATGACCAACTTCGATAAGAACC
TGCCCAACGAGAAGGTGCTGCCCAAGCACAGCCTGCTGTACGAGTACTTCACCGTGTATAACGAGCTGAC
CAAAGTGAAATACGTGACCGAGGGAATGAGAAAGCCCGCCTTCCTGAGCGGCGAGCAGAAAAAGGCCATC
GTGGACCTGCTGTTCAAGACCAACCGGAAAGTGACCGTGAAGCAGCTGAAAGAGGACTACTTCAAGAAAA
TCGAGTGCTTCGACTCCGTGGAAATCTCCGGCGTGGAAGATCGGTTCAACGCCTCCCTGGGCACATACCA
CGATCTGCTGAAAATTATCAAGGACAAGGACTTCCTGGACAATGAGGAAAACGAGGACATTCTGGAAGAT
ATCGTGCTGACCCTGACACTGTTTGAGGACAGAGAGATGATCGAGGAACGGCTGAAAACCTATGCCCACC
TGTTCGACGACAAAGTGATGAAGCAGCTGAAGCGGCGGAGATACACCGGCTGGGGCAGGCTGAGCCGGAA
GCTGATCAACGGCATCCGGGACAAGCAGTCCGGCAAGACAATCCTGGATTTCCTGAAGTCCGACGGCTTC
GCCAACAGAAACTTCATGCAGCTGATCCACGACGACAGCCTGACCTTTAAAGAGGACATCCAGAAAGCCC
AGGTGTCCGGCCAGGGCGATAGCCTGCACGAGCACATTGCCAATCTGGCCGGCAGCCCCGCCATTAAGAA
GGGCATCCTGCAGACAGTGAAGGTGGTGGACGAGCTCGTGAAAGTGATGGGCCGGCACAAGCCCGAGAAC
ATCGTGATCGAAATGGCCAGAGAGAACCAGACCACCCAGAAGGGACAGAAGAACAGCCGCGAGAGAATGA
AGCGGATCGAAGAGGGCATCAAAGAGCTGGGCAGCCAGATCCTGAAAGAACACCCCGTGGAAAACACCCA
GCTGCAGAACGAGAAGCTGTACCTGTACTACCTGCAGAATGGGCGGGATATGTACGTGGACCAGGAACTG
GACATCAACCGGCTGTCCGACTACGATGTGGACCATATCGTGCCTCAGAGCTTTCTGAAGGACGACTCCA
TCGACAACAAGGTGCTGACCAGAAGCGACAAGAACCGGGGCAAGAGCGACAACGTGCCCTCCGAAGAGGT
CGTGAAGAAGATGAAGAACTACTGGCGGCAGCTGCTGAACGCCAAGCTGATTACCCAGAGAAAGTTCGAC
AATCTGACCAAGGCCGAGAGAGGCGGCCTGAGCGAACTGGATAAGGCCGGCTTCATCAAGAGACAGCTGG
TGGAAACCCGGCAGATCACAAAGCACGTGGCACAGATCCTGGACTCCCGGATGAACACTAAGTACGACGA
GAATGACAAGCTGATCCGGGAAGTGAAAGTGATCACCCTGAAGTCCAAGCTGGTGTCCGATTTCCGGAAG
GATTTCCAGTTTTACAAAGTGCGCGAGATCAACAACTACCACCACGCCCACGACGCCTACCTGAACGCCG
TCGTGGGAACCGCCCTGATCAAAAAGTACCCTAAGCTGGAAAGCGAGTTCGTGTACGGCGACTACAAGGT
GTACGACGTGCGGAAGATGATCGCCAAGAGCGAGCAGGAAATCGGCAAGGCTACCGCCAAGTACTTCTTC
TACAGCAACATCATGAACTTTTTCAAGACCGAGATTACCCTGGCCAACGGCGAGATCCGGAAGCGGCCTC
TGATCGAGACAAACGGCGAAACCGGGGAGATCGTGTGGGATAAGGGCCGGGATTTTGCCACCGTGCGGAA
AGTGCTGAGCATGCCCCAAGTGAATATCGTGAAAAAGACCGAGGTGCAGACAGGCGGCTTCAGCAAAGAG
TCTATCCTGCCCAAGAGGAACAGCGATAAGCTGATCGCCAGAAAGAAGGACTGGGACCCTAAGAAGTACG
GCGGCTTCGACAGCCCCACCGTGGCCTATTCTGTGCTGGTGGTGGCCAAAGTGGAAAAGGGCAAGTCCAA
GAAACTGAAGAGTGTGAAAGAGCTGCTGGGGATCACCATCATGGAAAGAAGCAGCTTCGAGAAGAATCCC
ATCGACTTTCTGGAAGCCAAGGGCTACAAAGAAGTGAAAAAGGACCTGATCATCAAGCTGCCTAAGTACT
CCCTGTTCGAGCTGGAAAACGGCCGGAAGAGAATGCTGGCCTCTGCCGGCGAACTGCAGAAGGGAAACGA
ACTGGCCCTGCCCTCCAAATATGTGAACTTCCTGTACCTGGCCAGCCACTATGAGAAGCTGAAGGGCTCC
TCTGGCGGCTCAAAAAGAACCGCCGACGGCAGCGAATTCGAGCCCAAGAAGAAGAGGAAAGTCTAACCGG
TCATCATCACCATCACCATTGAGTTTAAACCCGCTGATCAGCCTCGACTGTGCCTTCTAGTTGCCAGCCA
TCTGTTGTTTGCCCCTCCCCCGTGCCTTCCTTGACCCTGGAAGGTGCCACTCCCACTGTCCTTTCCTAAT
AAAATGAGGAAATTGCATCGCATTGTCTGAGTAGGTGTCATTCTATTCTGGGGGGTGGGGTGGGGCAGGA
CAGCAAGGGGGAGGATTGGGAAGACAATAGCAGGCATGCTGGGGATGCGGTGGGCTCTATGGCTTCTGAG
GCGGAAAGAACCAGCTGGGGCTCGATACCGTCGACCTCTAGCTAGAGCTTGGCGTAATCATGGTCATAGC
TGTTTCCTGTGTGAAATTGTTATCCGCTCACAATTCCACACAACATACGAGCCGGAAGCATAAAGTGTAA
AGCCTAGGGTGCCTAATGAGTGAGCTAACTCACATTAATTGCGTTGCGCTCACTGCCCGCTTTCCAGTCG
GGAAACCTGTCGTGCCAGCTGCATTAATGAATCGGCCAACGCGCGGGGAGAGGCGGTTTGCGTATTGGGC
GCTCTTCCGCTTCCTCGCTCACTGACTCGCTGCGCTCGGTCGTTCGGCTGCGGCGAGCGGTATCAGCTCA
CTCAAAGGCGGTAATACGGTTATCCACAGAATCAGGGGATAACGCAGGAAAGAACATGTGAGCAAAAGGC
CAGCAAAAGGCCAGGAACCGTAAAAAGGCCGCGTTGCTGGCGTTTTTCCATAGGCTCCGCCCCCCTGACG
AGCATCACAAAAATCGACGCTCAAGTCAGAGGTGGCGAAACCCGACAGGACTATAAAGATACCAGGCGTT
TCCCCCTGGAAGCTCCCTCGTGCGCTCTCCTGTTCCGACCCTGCCGCTTACCGGATACCTGTCCGCCTTT
CTCCCTTCGGGAAGCGTGGCGCTTTCTCATAGCTCACGCTGTAGGTATCTCAGTTCGGTGTAGGTCGTTC
GCTCCAAGCTGGGCTGTGTGCACGAACCCCCCGTTCAGCCCGACCGCTGCGCCTTATCCGGTAACTATCG
TCTTGAGTCCAACCCGGTAAGACACGACTTATCGCCACTGGCAGCAGCCACTGGTAACAGGATTAGCAGA
GCGAGGTATGTAGGCGGTGCTACAGAGTTCTTGAAGTGGTGGCCTAACTACGGCTACACTAGAAGAACAG
TATTTGGTATCTGCGCTCTGCTGAAGCCAGTTACCTTCGGAAAAAGAGTTGGTAGCTCTTGATCCGGCAA
ACAAACCACCGCTGGTAGCGGTGGTTTTTTTGTTTGCAAGCAGCAGATTACGCGCAGAAAAAAAGGATCT
CAAGAAGATCCTTTGATCTTTTCTACGGGGTCTGACACTCAGTGGAACGAAAACTCACGTTAAGGGATTT
TGGTCATGAGATTATCAAAAAGGATCTTCACCTAGATCCTTTTAAATTAAAAATGAAGTTTTAAATCAAT
CTAAAGTATATATGAGTAAACTTGGTCTGACAGTTACCAATGCTTAATCAGTGAGGCACCTATCTCAGCG
ATCTGTCTATTTCGTTCATCCATAGTTGCCTGACTCCCCGTCGTGTAGATAACTACGATACGGGAGGGCT
TACCATCTGGCCCCAGTGCTGCAATGATACCGCGAGACCCACGCTCACCGGCTCCAGATTTATCAGCAAT
AAACCAGCCAGCCGGAAGGGCCGAGCGCAGAAGTGGTCCTGCAACTTTATCCGCCTCCATCCAGTCTATT
AATTGTTGCCGGGAAGCTAGAGTAAGTAGTTCGCCAGTTAATAGTTTGCGCAACGTTGTTGCCATTGCTA
CAGGCATCGTGGTGTCACGCTCGTCGTTTGGTATGGCTTCATTCAGCTCCGGTTCCCAACGATCAAGGCG
AGTTACATGATCCCCCATGTTGTGCAAAAAAGCGGTTAGCTCCTTCGGTCCTCCGATCGTTGTCAGAAGT
AAGTTGGCCGCAGTGTTATCACTCATGGTTATGGCAGCACTGCATAATTCTCTTACTGTCATGCCATCCG
TAAGATGCTTTTCTGTGACTGGTGAGTACTCAACCAAGTCATTCTGAGAATAGTGTATGCGGCGACCGAG
TTGCTCTTGCCCGGCGTCAATACGGGATAATACCGCGCCACATAGCAGAACTTTAAAAGTGCTCATCATT
GGAAAACGTTCTTCGGGGCGAAAACTCTCAAGGATCTTACCGCTGTTGAGATCCAGTTCGATGTAACCCA
CTCGTGCACCCAACTGATCTTCAGCATCTTTTACTTTCACCAGCGTTTCTGGGTGAGCAAAAACAGGAAG
GCAAAATGCCGCAAAAAAGGGAATAAGGGCGACACGGAAATGTTGAATACTCATACTCTTCCTTTTTCAA
TATTATTGAAGCATTTATCAGGGTTATTGTCTCATGAGCGGATACATATTTGAATGTATTTAGAAAAATA
AACAAATAGGGGTTCCGCGCACATTTCCCCGAAAAGTGCCACCTGACGTCGACGGATCGGGAGATCGATC
TCCCGATCCCCTAGGGTCGACTCTCAGTACAATCTGCTCTGATGCCGCATAGTTAAGCCAGTATCTGCTC
CCTGCTTGTGTGTTGGAGGTCGCTGAGTAGTGCGCGAGCAAAATTTAAGCTACA
